>Addgene plasmid #202781 | His-ATG3-T244A | addgene full sequence | sequence record 403397 | Addgene NGS Result
GGGTAATGATACCGATGAAACGAGAGAGGATGCTCACGATACGGGTTACTGATGATGAACATGCCCGGTT
ACTGGAACGTTGTGAGGGTAAACAACTGGCGGTATGGATGCGGCGGGACCAGAGAAAAATCACTCAGGGT
CAATGCCAGCGCTTCGTTAATACAGATGTAGGTGTTCCACAGGGTAGCCAGCAGCATCCTGCGATGCAGA
TCCGGAACATAATGGTGCAGGGCGCTGACTTCCGCGTTTCCAGACTTTACGAAACACGGAAACCGAAGAC
CATTCATGTTGTTGCTCAGGTCGCAGACGTTTTGCAGCAGCAGTCGCTTCACGTTCGCTCGCGTATCGGT
GATTCATTCTGCTAACCAGTAAGGCAACCCCGCCAGCCTAGCCGGGTCCTCAACGACAGGAGCACGATCA
TGCGCACCCGTGGCCAGGACCCAACGCTGCCCGAGATGCGCCGCGTGCGGCTGCTGGAGATGGCGGACGC
GATGGATATGTTCTGCCAAGGGTTGGTTTGCGCATTCACAGTTCTCCGCAAGAATTGATTGGCTCCAATT
CTTGGAGTGGTGAATCCGTTAGCGAGGTGCCGCCGGCTTCCATTCAGGTCGAGGTGGCCCGGCTCCATGC
ACCGCGACGCAACGCGGGGAGGCAGACAAGGTATAGGGCGGCGCCTACAATCCATGCCAACCCGTTCCAT
GTGCTCGCCGAGGCGGCATAAATCGCCGTGACGATCAGCGGTCCAATGATCGAAGTTAGGCTGGTAAGAG
CCGCGAGCGATCCTTGAAGCTGTCCCTGATGGTCGTCATCTACCTGCCTGGACAGCATGGCCTGCAACGC
GGGCATCCCGATGCCGCCGGAAGCGAGAAGAATCATAATGGGGAAGGCCATCCAGCCTCGCGTCGCGAAC
GCCAGCAAGACGTAGCCCAGCGCGTCGGCCGCCATGCCGGCGATAATGGCCTGCTTCTCGCCGAAACGTT
TGGTGGCGGGACCAGTGACGAAGGCTTGAGCGAGGGCGTGCAAGATTCCGAATACCGCAAGCGACAGGCC
GATCATCGTCGCGCTCCAGCGAAAGCGGTCCTCGCCGAAAATGACCCAGAGCGCTGCCGGCACCTGTCCT
ACGAGTTGCATGATAAAGAAGACAGTCATAAGTGCGGCGACGATAGTCATGCCCCGCGCCCACCGGAAGG
AGCTGACTGGGTTGAAGGCTCTCAAGGGCATCGGTCGACGCTCTCCCTTATGCGACTCCTGCATTAGGAA
GCAGCCCAGTAGTAGGTTGAGGCCGTTGAGCACCGCCGCCGCAAGGAATGGTGCATGCAAGGAGATGGCG
CCCAACAGTCCCCCGGCCACGGGGCCTGCCACCATACCCACGCCGAAACAAGCGCTCATGAGCCCGAAGT
GGCGAGCCCGATCTTCCCCATCGGTGATGTCGGCGATATAGGCGCCAGCAACCGCACCTGTGGCGCCGGT
GATGCCGGCCACGATGCGTCCGGCGTAGAGGATCGAGATCTCGATCCCGCGAAATTAATACGACTCACTA
TAGGGAGACCACAACGGTTTCCCTCTAGTGCCGGCTCCGGAGAGCTCTTTAATTAAGCGGCCGCCCTGCA
GGACTCGAGTTCTAGAAATAATTTTGTTTAACTTTAAGAAGGAGATATACATATGAAATCTTCTCACCAT
CACCATCACCATGAAAACCTGTACTTCCAATCCAATGCAATGCAGAATGTGATTAATACTGTGAAGGGAA
AGGCACTGGAAGTGGCTGAGTACCTGACCCCGGTCCTCAAGGAATCAAAGTTTAAGGAAACAGGTGTAAT
TACCCCAGAAGAGTTTGTGGCAGCTGGAGATCACCTAGTCCACCACTGTCCAACATGGCAATGGGCTACA
GGGGAAGAATTGAAAGTGAAGGCATACCTACCAACAGGCAAACAATTTTTGGTAACCAAAAATGTGCCGT
GCTATAAGCGGTGCAAACAGATGGAATATTCAGATGAATTGGAAGCTATCATTGAAGAAGATGATGGTGA
TGGCGGATGGGTAGATACATATCACAACACAGGTATTACAGGAATAACGGAAGCCGTTAAAGAGATCACA
CTGGAAAATAAGGACAATATAAGGCTTCAAGATTGCTCAGCACTATGTGAAGAGGAAGAAGATGAAGATG
AAGGAGAAGCTGCAGATATGGAAGAATATGAAGAGAGTGGATTGTTGGAAACAGATGAGGCTACCCTAGA
TACAAGGAAAATAGTAGAAGCTTGTAAAGCCAAAACTGATGCTGGCGGTGAAGATGCTATTTTGCAAACC
AGAACTTATGACCTTTACATCACTTATGATAAATATTACCAGACTCCACGATTATGGTTGTTTGGCTATG
ATGAGCAACGGCAGCCTTTAACAGTTGAGCACATGTATGAAGACATCAGTCAGGATCATGTGAAGAAAGC
GGTGACCATTGAAAATCACCCTCATCTGCCACCACCTCCCATGTGTTCAGTTCACCCATGCAGGCATGCT
GAGGTGATGAAGAAAATCATTGAGACTGTTGCAGAAGGAGGGGGAGAACTTGGAGTTCATATGTATCTTC
TTATTTTCTTGAAATTTGTACAAGCTGTCATTCCAACAATAGAATATGACTACACAAGACACTTCACAAT
GTAATAATAACATTGGAAGTGGATAACGGATCCGCGATCGCGGCGCGCCACCTGGTGGCCGGCCGGTACC
ACGCGTGCGCGCTGATCCGGCTGCTAACAAAGCCCGAAAGGAAGCTGAGTTGGCTGCTGCCACCGCTGAG
CAATAACTAGCATAACCCCTTGGGGCCTCTAAACGGGTCTTGAGGGGTTTTTTGCTGAAAGGAGGAACTA
TATCCGGATATCCACAGGACGGGTGTGGTCGCCATGATCGCGTAGTCGATAGTGGCTCCAAGTAGCGAAG
CGAGCAGGACTGGGCGGCGGCCAAAGCGGTCGGACAGTGCTCCGAGAACGGGTGCGCATAGAAATTGCAT
CAACGCATATAGCGCTAGCAGCACGCCATAGTGACTGGCGATGCTGTCGGAATGGACGATATCCCGCAAG
AGGCCCGGCAGTACCGGCATAACCAAGCCTATGCCTACAGCATCCAGGGTGACGGTGCCGAGGATGACGA
TGAGCGCATTGTTAGATTTCATACACGGTGCCTGACTGCGTTAGCAATTTAACTGTGATAAACTACCGCA
TTAAAGCTTATCGATGATAAGCTGTCAAACATGAGAATTCTTGAAGACGAAAGGGCCTCGTGATACGCCT
ATTTTTATAGGTTAATGTCATGATAATAATGGTTTCTTAGACGTCAGGTGGCACTTTTCGGGGAAATGTG
CGCGGAACCCCTATTTGTTTATTTTTCTAAATACATTCAAATATGTATCCGCTCATGAGACAATAACCCT
GATAAATGCTTCAATAACATTGAAAAAGGAAGAGTATGAGTATTCAACATTTCCGTGTCGCCCTTATTCC
CTTTTTTGCGGCATTTTGCCTTCCTGTTTTTGCTCACCCAGAAACGCTGGTGAAAGTAAAAGATGCTGAA
GATCAGTTGGGTGCACGAGTGGGTTACATCGAACTGGATCTCAACAGCGGTAAGATCCTTGAGAGTTTTC
GCCCCGAAGAACGTTTTCCAATGATGAGCACTTTTAAAGTTCTGCTATGTGGCGCGGTATTATCCCGTGT
TGACGCCGGGCAAGAGCAACTCGGTCGCCGCATACACTATTCTCAGAATGACTTGGTTGAGTACTCACCA
GTCACAGAAAAGCATCTTACGGATGGCATGACAGTAAGAGAATTATGCAGTGCTGCCATAACCATGAGTG
ATAACACTGCGGCCAACTTACTTCTGACAACGATCGGAGGACCGAAGGAGCTAACCGCTTTTTTGCACAA
CATGGGGGATCATGTAACTCGCCTTGATCGTTGGGAACCGGAGCTGAATGAAGCCATACCAAACGACGAG
CGTGACACCACGATGCCTGCAGCAATGGCAACAACGTTGCGCAAACTATTAACTGGCGAACTACTTACTC
TAGCTTCCCGGCAACAATTAATAGACTGGATGGAGGCGGATAAAGTTGCAGGACCACTTCTGCGCTCGGC
CCTTCCGGCTGGCTGGTTTATTGCTGATAAATCTGGAGCCGGTGAGCGTGGGTCTCGCGGTATCATTGCA
GCACTGGGGCCAGATGGTAAGCCCTCCCGTATCGTAGTTATCTACACGACGGGGAGTCAGGCAACTATGG
ATGAACGAAATAGACAGATCGCTGAGATAGGTGCCTCACTGATTAAGCATTGGTAACTGTCAGACCAAGT
TTACTCATATATACTTTAGATTGATTTAAAACTTCATTTTTAATTTAAAAGGATCTAGGTGAAGATCCTT
TTTGATAATCTCATGACCAAAATCCCTTAACGTGAGTTTTCGTTCCACTGAGCGTCAGACCCCGTAGAAA
AGATCAAAGGATCTTCTTGAGATCCTTTTTTTCTGCGCGTAATCTGCTGCTTGCAAACAAAAAAACCACC
GCTACCAGCGGTGGTTTGTTTGCCGGATCAAGAGCTACCAACTCTTTTTCCGAAGGTAACTGGCTTCAGC
AGAGCGCAGATACCAAATACTGTCCTTCTAGTGTAGCCGTAGTTAGGCCACCACTTCAAGAACTCTGTAG
CACCGCCTACATACCTCGCTCTGCTAATCCTGTTACCAGTGGCTGCTGCCAGTGGCGATAAGTCGTGTCT
TACCGGGTTGGACTCAAGACGATAGTTACCGGATAAGGCGCAGCGGTCGGGCTGAACGGGGGGTTCGTGC
ACACAGCCCAGCTTGGAGCGAACGACCTACACCGAACTGAGATACCTACAGCGTGAGCTATGAGAAAGCG
CCACGCTTCCCGAAGGGAGAAAGGCGGACAGGTATCCGGTAAGCGGCAGGGTCGGAACAGGAGAGCGCAC
GAGGGAGCTTCCAGGGGGAAACGCCTGGTATCTTTATAGTCCTGTCGGGTTTCGCCACCTCTGACTTGAG
CGTCGATTTTTGTGATGCTCGTCAGGGGGGCGGAGCCTATGGAAAAACGCCAGCAACGCGGCCTTTTTAC
GGTTCCTGGCCTTTTGCTGGCCTTTTGCTCACATGTTCTTTCCTGCGTTATCCCCTGATTCTGTGGATAA
CCGTATTACCGCCTTTGAGTGAGCTGATACCGCTCGCCGCAGCCGAACGACCGAGCGCAGCGAGTCAGTG
AGCGAGGAAGCGGAAGAGCGCCTGATGCGGTATTTTCTCCTTACGCATCTGTGCGGTATTTCACACCGCA
ATGGTGCACTCTCAGTACAATCTGCTCTGATGCCGCATAGTTAAGCCAGTATACACTCCGCTATCGCTAC
GTGACTGGGTCATGGCTGCGCCCCGACACCCGCCAACACCCGCTGACGCGCCCTGACGGGCTTGTCTGCT
CCCGGCATCCGCTTACAGACAAGCTGTGACCGTCTCCGGGAGCTGCATGTGTCAGAGGTTTTCACCGTCA
TCACCGAAACGCGCGAGGCAGCTGCGGTAAAGCTCATCAGCGTGGTCGTGAAGCGATTCACAGATGTCTG
CCTGTTCATCCGCGTCCAGCTCGTTGAGTTTCTCCAGAAGCGTTAATGTCTGGCTTCTGATAAAGCGGGC
CATGTTAAGGGCGGTTTTTTCCTGTTTGGTCACTGATGCCTCCGTGTAAGGGGGATTTCTGTTCATGG
Features (pLannotate 1.2.2; 16 found; start..end, strand, type, name):
    604..1504    -  CDS            TcR (fragment): tetracycline efflux protein; tet; confers resistance to tetracycline
   1526..1544    +  promoter       T7 promoter: promoter for bacteriophage T7 RNA polymerase
   1633..1655    +  RBS            RBS: efficient ribosome binding site from bacteriophage T7 gene 10 (Olins and Rangwala, 1989)
   1675..1692    +  CDS            6xHis: 6xHis affinity tag
   1693..1709    +  CDS            TEV site (fragment): tobacco etch virus (TEV) protease recognition and cleavage site
   1720..2661    +  CDS            ATG3: ATG3_HUMAN - Also known as APG3, APG3L. Experimental evidence at protein level: Swiss-Prot protein existence level 1. E2 conjugating enzyme required for the cytoplasm to vacuole transport (Cvt), autophagy, and mitochondrial homeostasis. Responsible for the E2-like covalent binding of phosphatidylethanolamine to the C- terminal Gly of ATG8-like proteins (GABARAP, GABARAPL1, GABARAPL2 or MAP1LC3A). The ATG12-ATG5 conjugate plays a role of an E3 and promotes the transfer of ATG8-like proteins from ATG3 to phosphatidylethanolamine (PE). This step is required for the membrane association of ATG8-li
   2750..2799    +  CDS            SET1 (fragment): solubility-enhancement tag derived from T7 phage gene 10B
   2807..2854    +  terminator     T7 terminator: transcription terminator for bacteriophage T7 RNA polymerase
   2880..3172    -  CDS            TcR (fragment): tetracycline efflux protein; tet; confers resistance to tetracycline
   3220..3248    -  promoter       tet promoter: E. coli promoter for tetracycline efflux protein gene
   3361..3465    +  promoter       AmpR promoter: bla
   3466..4326    +  CDS            AmpR: β-lactamase; bla; confers resistance to ampicillin, carbenicillin, and related antibiotics
   4497..5085    +  rep_origin     ori: high-copy-number ColE1/pMB1/pBR322/pUC origin of replication
   5271..5410    -  misc_feature   bom: basis of mobility region from pBR322
   5512..5703    -  CDS            rop: Rop protein, which maintains plasmids at low copy number; rop
   5720..362     +  CDS            YPB1_ECOLX (across the origin): Protein predicted: Swiss-Prot protein existence level 4. From Escherichia coli.
