[The description below was written by a language model from this plasmid's Addgene catalogue record and pLannotate feature annotations shown in this document.]
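Description:
His-ATG3-T244A is a bacterial expression plasmid built on the 2BT backbone, a pBR322-derived T7 vector designed for ligation-independent cloning. It is intended for overexpression of a mutant human ATG3 protein in E. coli. The plasmid replicates from a ColE1/pMB1-type origin and retains the pBR322 bom region and the rop gene. Rop restrains copy number, which fits the catalogue's low-copy designation. Selection is by ampicillin, through β-lactamase expressed from its own promoter. The feature table also shows two fragments of the tetracycline resistance gene, along with the tet promoter, flanking the expression cassette. These appear to be remnants of the pBR322 tet locus interrupted by the cassette and would not be expected to confer resistance.

The expression cassette consists of a T7 promoter and the phage T7 gene 10 ribosome binding site, followed by an open reading frame encoding an N-terminal 6xHis tag, a TEV protease cleavage site and human ATG3 carrying the T244A substitution. The reading frame ends in a stop codon directly after ATG3. The short downstream annotation resembling a T7 gene 10B solubility tag is therefore presumably untranslated vector sequence ahead of the T7 terminator. Transcription depends on T7 RNA polymerase, so expression requires a host strain that supplies it, while the listed DH5alpha strain serves for propagation. No lac operator or lacI gene is annotated.

ATG3 is the E2-like enzyme that transfers ATG8-family proteins such as LC3 onto phosphatidylethanolamine during autophagy. The His tag allows affinity purification of the recombinant mutant, and TEV cleavage can remove the tag. The associated work examines how WIPI2, ATG16L1 and ATG3 deliver LC3 to the phagophore. The record does not state the specific effect of the T244A mutation.
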