Addgene plasmid #202781: His-ATG3-T244A
Purpose: ATG3 mutant overexpression in E.Coli. 6His-TEVsite-ATG3-T244A-stop
Depositing lab: James Hurley. Depositing organization: University of California, Berkeley. Publication: Three-step docking by WIPI2, ATG16L1, and ATG3 delivers LC3 to the phagophore. Rao S, Skulsuppaisarn M, Strong LM, Ren X, Lazarou M, Hurley JH, Hummer G. Sci Adv. 2024 Feb 9;10(6):eadj8027. doi: 10.1126/sciadv.adj8027. Epub 2024 Feb 7. PubMed 38324698.
Backbone
  Vector backbone: 2BT
  Vector type: Bacterial Expression
Growth in bacteria
  Bacterial resistance: Ampicillin, 100 μg/mL
  Growth temperature: 37°C
  Growth strain: DH5alpha
  Copy number: Low Copy
Gene/Insert
  Gene/Insert name: ATG3
  Species: H. sapiens (human)
  Mutation: T244A
  Entrez Gene: ATG3 (a.k.a. APG3, APG3-LIKE, APG3L, PC3-96, hApg3)
  Tag / fusion protein: 6xHis, TEV (N terminal on insert)
  Cloning method: Ligation Independent Cloning
Terms and licenses: Academic/Nonprofit Terms; Industry Terms: Not Available to Industry
How to cite: His-ATG3-T244A was a gift from James Hurley (Addgene plasmid # 202781 ; http://n2t.net/addgene:202781 ; RRID:Addgene_202781)
