>Addgene plasmid #202781 | His-ATG3-T244A | depositor partial sequence | sequence record 393550 | ATG3-T244A (LIC insertion)
ATGCAGAATGTGATTAATACTGTGAAGGGAAAGGCACTGGAAGTGGCTGAGTACCTGACCCCGGTCCTCA
AGGAATCAAAGTTTAAGGAAACAGGTGTAATTACCCCAGAAGAGTTTGTGGCAGCTGGAGATCACCTAGT
CCACCACTGTCCAACATGGCAATGGGCTACAGGGGAAGAATTGAAAGTGAAGGCATACCTACCAACAGGC
AAACAATTTTTGGTAACCAAAAATGTGCCGTGCTATAAGCGGTGCAAACAGATGGAATATTCAGATGAAT
TGGAAGCTATCATTGAAGAAGATGATGGTGATGGCGGATGGGTAGATACATATCACAACACAGGTATTAC
AGGAATAACGGAAGCCGTTAAAGAGATCACACTGGAAAATAAGGACAATATAAGGCTTCAAGATTGCTCA
GCACTATGTGAAGAGGAAGAAGATGAAGATGAAGGAGAAGCTGCAGATATGGAAGAATATGAAGAGAGTG
GATTGTTGGAAACAGATGAGGCTACCCTAGATACAAGGAAAATAGTAGAAGCTTGTAAAGCCAAAACTGA
TGCTGGCGGTGAAGATGCTATTTTGCAAACCAGAACTTATGACCTTTACATCACTTATGATAAATATTAC
CAGACTCCACGATTATGGTTGTTTGGCTATGATGAGCAACGGCAGCCTTTAACAGTTGAGCACATGTATG
AAGACATCAGTCAGGATCATGTGAAGAAAGCGGTGACCATTGAAAATCACCCTCATCTGCCACCACCTCC
CATGTGTTCAGTTCACCCATGCAGGCATGCTGAGGTGATGAAGAAAATCATTGAGACTGTTGCAGAAGGA
GGGGGAGAACTTGGAGTTCATATGTATCTTCTTATTTTCTTGAAATTTGTACAAGCTGTCATTCCAACAA
TAGAATATGACTACACAAGACACTTCACAATG
